Addgene plasmid #142011: TFORF2290
Purpose: Lentiviral vector for overexpressing transcription factor ORFs with unique 24-bp barcodes. Barcodes facilitate identification of transcription factors in pooled screens.
Depositing lab: Feng Zhang. Depositing organization: Broad Institute. Publication: A transcription factor atlas of directed differentiation. Joung J, Ma S, Tay T, Geiger-Schuller KR, Kirchgatterer PC, Verdine VK, Guo B, Arias-Garcia MA, Allen WE, Singh A, Kuksenko O, Abudayyeh OO, Gootenberg JS, Fu Z, Macrae RK, Buenrostro JD, Regev A, Zhang F. Cell. 2023 Jan 5;186(1):209-229.e26. doi: 10.1016/j.cell.2022.11.026. PubMed 36608654.
Backbone
  Vector backbone: pLX_TRC317
  Backbone manufacturer: Broad Institute Genetic Perturbation Platform
  Backbone size w/o insert (bp): 8264
  Vector type: Mammalian Expression, Lentiviral
  Selectable markers: Puromycin
Growth in bacteria
  Bacterial resistance: Ampicillin, 100 μg/mL
  Growth temperature: 37°C
  Growth strain: NEB Stable
  Copy number: High Copy
Gene/Insert
  Gene/Insert name: HES6
  Species: H. sapiens (human)
  Insert size (bp): 770
  Entrez Gene: HES6 (a.k.a. C-HAIRY1, HES-6, bHLHb41, bHLHc23)
  Promoter: EF1a
  Cloning method: Unknown
  Sequencing primers: 5′ GGGTGGAGACTGAAGTTAGGCCAG; 3′ CACATAGCGTAAAAGGAGCAACATAG
Terms and licenses: Academic/Nonprofit Terms; Industry Terms: Not Available to Industry
Depositor comments: NM_001142853,ENST00000409002 . The transcription factor ORF portion of this plasmid was synthesized by Genewiz. Please test multiple small colonies in case of plasmid recombination. To make this collection available in a timely manner, a portion of this collection was not fully sequenced by Addgene. If an Addgene verified full plasmid sequence is not available, please contact us prior to placing an order to request the full sequence.
How to cite: TFORF2290 was a gift from Feng Zhang (Addgene plasmid # 142011 ; http://n2t.net/addgene:142011 ; RRID:Addgene_142011)
