[The description below was written by a language model from this plasmid's Addgene catalogue record and pLannotate feature annotations shown in this document.]
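Description:
TFORF2290 is a lentiviral mammalian expression plasmid built on the pLX_TRC317 backbone and carrying the human transcription factor HES6 as a synthesized open reading frame. It belongs to a barcoded transcription factor ORF collection in which each construct has a unique 24-bp barcode, so that individual factors can be identified by sequencing in pooled overexpression screens. The barcode is not separately annotated in the feature table, so its position cannot be stated from the record. In bacteria the plasmid is maintained through a high-copy ColE1/pUC-type origin with ampicillin selection (AmpR). An f1 origin and remnants of a lac/lacZα cloning region flanked by T7 and T3 promoters are also present in the backbone. The depositor notes a risk of recombination, as is common for LTR-containing plasmids.

The viral portion has a third-generation, self-inactivating layout. An RSV promoter drives a truncated HIV-1 5' LTR, followed by the Ψ packaging signal with a gag fragment, the Rev response element for nuclear export of genomic RNA, a cPPT/CTS element, and a ΔU3 3' LTR followed by an SV40 polyadenylation signal. Between the LTRs are two expression units. An SV40 early promoter/origin region precedes the puromycin N-acetyltransferase gene, allowing selection of transduced cells. The strong constitutive EF-1α promoter drives the HES6 coding sequence, and a downstream WPRE enhances transcript stability and expression. Short matches annotated as U6 promoter, small t antigen and Rev fragments are probably linker or residual sequences rather than functional parts. HES6 is a bHLH family protein annotated as antagonizing HES1-mediated repression and promoting differentiation. This fits the collection's use in screening transcription factors for directed cell differentiation.
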