Features (pLannotate 1.2.2; 31 found; start..end, strand, type, name):
      5..231     +  promoter       RSV promoter: Rous sarcoma virus enhancer/promoter
    232..412     +  LTR            5' LTR (truncated): truncated 5' long terminal repeat (LTR) from HIV-1
    459..584     +  misc_feature   HIV-1 Ψ: packaging signal of human immunodeficiency virus type 1
    568..931     +  CDS            HIV-1 gag (fragment): gag protein from human immunodeficiency virus 1; gag
   1077..1310    +  misc_feature   RRE: The Rev response element (RRE) of HIV-1 allows for Rev-dependent mRNA export from the nucleus to the cytoplasm.
   1687..1713    +  CDS            Rev (fragment): human immunodeficiency virus 1 (HIV-1) Rev protein; rev; enhances nuclear export of unspliced and incompletely spliced viral mRNAs
   1720..1743    +  promoter       SV40 promoter (fragment): SV40 early promoter
   1744..1815    +  promoter       SV40 promoter (fragment): SV40 enhancer and early promoter
   1839..1974    +  rep_origin     SV40 ori: SV40 origin of replication
   2020..2616    +  CDS            PuroR (fragment): puromycin N-acetyltransferase; pac from Streptomyces; confers resistance to puromycin
   2665..2782    +  misc_feature   cPPT/CTS: central polypurine tract and central termination sequence of HIV-1
   2847..2913    +  CDS            small t antigen (fragment): SV40 (simian virus 40) small t antigen
   2920..4098    +  promoter       EF-1α promoter: strong constitutive promoter for human elongation factor EF-1α
   4115..4780    +  CDS            HES6: HES6_HUMAN - Also known as BHLHB41. Experimental evidence at protein level: Swiss-Prot protein existence level 1. Does not bind DNA itself but suppresses both HES1-mediated N box-dependent transcriptional repression and binding of HES1 to E box sequences. Also suppresses HES1-mediated inhibition of the heterodimer formed by ASCL1/MASH1 and TCF3/E47, allowing ASCL1 and TCF3 to up- regulate transcription in its presence. Promotes cell differentiation (By similarity). From Homo sapiens (Human).
   4796..4849    +  promoter       U6 promoter (fragment): RNA polymerase III promoter for human U6 snRNA
   4891..5479    +  misc_feature   WPRE: woodchuck hepatitis virus posttranscriptional regulatory element
   5530..5549    +  misc_feature   cPPT/CTS (fragment): central polypurine tract and central termination sequence of HIV-1
   5551..5784    +  LTR            3' LTR (ΔU3): self-inactivating 3' long terminal repeat (LTR) from HIV-1
   5862..5983    +  polyA_signal   SV40 poly(A) signal: SV40 polyadenylation signal
   6023..6158    +  rep_origin     SV40 ori: SV40 origin of replication
   6179..6197    -  promoter       T7 promoter: promoter for bacteriophage T7 RNA polymerase
   6205..6360    +  CDS            lacZα (fragment): LacZα fragment of β-galactosidase; lacZ fragment
   6365..6793    +  rep_origin     f1 ori (sequence partly withheld): f1 bacteriophage origin of replication; arrow indicates direction of (+) strand synthesis
   6846..6950    +  promoter       AmpR promoter: bla
   6951..7811    +  CDS            AmpR: β-lactamase; bla; confers resistance to ampicillin, carbenicillin, and related antibiotics
   7982..8570    +  rep_origin     ori: high-copy-number ColE1/pMB1/pBR322/pUC origin of replication
   8753..8845    +  CDS            lacI (fragment): lac repressor; lacI; The lac repressor binds to the lac operator to inhibit transcription in E. coli. This inhibition can be relieved by adding lactose or isopropyl-β-D-thiogalactopyranoside (IPTG).
   8858..8879    +  protein_bind   CAP binding site: CAP binding activates transcription in the presence of cAMP. E. coli catabolite activator protein
   8894..8924    +  promoter       lac promoter: promoter for the E. coli lac operon
   8932..8948    +  protein_bind   lac operator: The lac repressor binds to the lac operator to inhibit transcription in E. coli. This inhibition can be relieved by adding lactose or isopropyl-β-D-thiogalactopyranoside (IPTG). lac repressor encoded by lacI
   8993..9011    +  promoter       T3 promoter: promoter for bacteriophage T3 RNA polymerase
>Addgene plasmid #142011 | TFORF2290 | addgene full sequence | sequence record 395918 | Addgene NGS Result
TTAATGTAGTCTTATGCAATACTCTTGTAGTCTTGCAACATGGTAACGATGAGTTAGCAACATGCCTTAC
AAGGAGAGAAAAAGCACCGTGCATGCCGATTGGTGGAAGTAAGGTGGTACGATCGTGCCTTATTAGGAAG
GCAACAGACGGGTCTGACATGGATTGGACGAACCACTGAATTGCCGCATTGCAGAGATATTGTATTTAAG
TGCCTAGCTCGATACATAAACGGGTCTCTCTGGTTAGACCAGATCTGAGCCTGGGAGCTCTCTGGCTAAC
TAGGGAACCCACTGCTTAAGCCTCAATAAAGCTTGCCTTGAGTGCTTCAAGTAGTGTGTGCCCGTCTGTT
GTGTGACTCTGGTAACTAGAGATCCCTCAGACCCTTTTAGTCAGTGTGGAAAATCTCTAGCAGTGGCGCC
CGAACAGGGACTTGAAAGCGAAAGGGAAACCAGAGGAGCTCTCTCGACGCAGGACTCGGCTTGCTGAAGC
GCGCACGGCAAGAGGCGAGGGGCGGCGACTGGTGAGTACGCCAAAAATTTTGACTAGCGGAGGCTAGAAG
GAGAGAGATGGGTGCGAGAGCGTCAGTATTAAGCGGGGGAGAATTAGATCGCGATGGGAAAAAATTCGGT
TAAGGCCAGGGGGAAAGAAAAAATATAAATTAAAACATATAGTATGGGCAAGCAGGGAGCTAGAACGATT
CGCAGTTAATCCTGGCCTGTTAGAAACATCAGAAGGCTGTAGACAAATACTGGGACAGCTACAACCATCC
CTTCAGACAGGATCAGAAGAACTTAGATCATTATATAATACAGTAGCAACCCTCTATTGTGTGCATCAAA
GGATAGAGATAAAAGACACCAAGGAAGCTTTAGACAAGATAGAGGAAGAGCAAAACAAAAGTAAGACCAC
CGCACAGCAAGCGGCCGCTGATCTTCAGACCTGGAGGAGGAGATATGAGGGACAATTGGAGAAGTGAATT
ATATAAATATAAAGTAGTAAAAATTGAACCATTAGGAGTAGCACCCACCAAGGCAAAGAGAAGAGTGGTG
CAGAGAGAAAAAAGAGCAGTGGGAATAGGAGCTTTGTTCCTTGGGTTCTTGGGAGCAGCAGGAAGCACTA
TGGGCGCAGCGTCAATGACGCTGACGGTACAGGCCAGACAATTATTGTCTGGTATAGTGCAGCAGCAGAA
CAATTTGCTGAGGGCTATTGAGGCGCAACAGCATCTGTTGCAACTCACAGTCTGGGGCATCAAGCAGCTC
CAGGCAAGAATCCTGGCTGTGGAAAGATACCTAAAGGATCAACAGCTCCTGGGGATTTGGGGTTGCTCTG
GAAAACTCATTTGCACCACTGCTGTGCCTTGGAATGCTAGTTGGAGTAATAAATCTCTGGAACAGATTTG
GAATCACACGACCTGGATGGAGTGGGACAGAGAAATTAACAATTACACAAGCTTAATACACTCCTTAATT
GAAGAATCGCAAAACCAGCAAGAAAAGAATGAACAAGAATTATTGGAATTAGATAAATGGGCAAGTTTGT
GGAATTGGTTTAACATAACAAATTGGCTGTGGTATATAAAATTATTCATAATGATAGTAGGAGGCTTGGT
AGGTTTAAGAATAGTTTTTGCTGTACTTTCTATAGTGAATAGAGTTAGGCAGGGATATTCACCATTATCG
TTTCAGACCCACCTCCCAACCCCGAGGGGACCCATGCATTGCATCTCAATTAGTCAGCAACCAGGTGTGG
AAAGTCCCCAGGCTCCCCAGCAGGCAGAAGTATGCAAAGCATGCGTCTCAATTAGTCAGCAACCATAGTC
CCGCCCCTAACTCCGCCCATCCCGCCCCTAACTCCGCCCAGTTCCGCCCATTCTCCGCCCCATGGCTGAC
TAATTTTTTTTATTTATGCAGAGGCCGAGGCCGCCTCGGCCTCTGAGCTATTCCAGAAGTAGTGAGGAGG
CTTTTTTGGAGGCCTAGGCTTTTGCAAAAAGCTTTCTAGAGGTACCACCGGAGCTTACCATGACCGAGTA
CAAGCCCACGGTGCGCCTCGCCACCCGCGACGACGTCCCCAGGGCCGTACGCACCCTCGCCGCCGCGTTC
GCCGACTACCCCGCCACGCGCCACACCGTCGATCCGGACCGCCACATCGAGCGGGTCACCGAGCTGCAAG
AACTCTTCCTCACGCGCGTCGGGCTCGACATCGGCAAGGTGTGGGTCGCGGACGACGGCGCCGCCGTGGC
GGTCTGGACCACGCCGGAGAGCGTCGAAGCGGGGGCGGTGTTCGCCGAGATCGGCCCGCGCATGGCCGAG
TTGAGCGGTTCCCGGCTGGCCGCGCAGCAACAGATGGAAGGCCTCCTGGCGCCGCACCGGCCCAAGGAGC
CCGCGTGGTTCCTGGCCACCGTCGGCGTCTCGCCCGACCACCAGGGCAAGGGTCTGGGCAGCGCCGTCGT
GCTCCCCGGAGTGGAGGCGGCCGAGCGCGCCGGGGTGCCCGCCTTCCTGGAGACCTCCGCGCCCCGCAAC
CTCCCCTTCTACGAGCGGCTCGGCTTCACCGTCACCGCCGACGTCGAGGTGCCCGAAGGACCGCGCACCT
GGTGCATGACCCGCAAGCCCGGTGCCAGTTAACGAATTCTAGATCTTGAGACAAATGGCAGTATTCATCC
ACAATTTTAAAAGAAAAGGGGGGATTGGGGGGTACAGTGCAGGGGAAAGAATAGTAGACATAATAGCAAC
AGACATACAAACTAAAGAATTACAAAAACAAATTACAAAAATTCAAAATTTTCGGGTTTATTACAGGGAC
AGCAGAGATCCACTTTGGCGCCGGCTCGAGGCCTGCAGGTGCAAAGATGGATAAAGTTTTAAACAGAGAG
GAATCTTTGCAGCTAATGGACCTTCTAGGTCTTGAAAGGAGTGGGAATTGGCTCCGGTGCCCGTCAGTGG
GCAGAGCGCACATCGCCCACAGTCCCCGAGAAGTTGGGGGGAGGGGTCGGCAATTGAACCGGTGCCTAGA
GAAGGTGGCGCGGGGTAAACTGGGAAAGTGATGTCGTGTACTGGCTCCGCCTTTTTCCCGAGGGTGGGGG
AGAACCGTATATAAGTGCAGTAGTCGCCGTGAACGTTCTTTTTCGCAACGGGTTTGCCGCCAGAACACAG
GTAAGTGCCGTGTGTGGTTCCCGCGGGCCTGGCCTCTTTACGGGTTATGGCCCTTGCGTGCCTTGAATTA
CTTCCACCTGGCTGCAGTACGTGATTCTTGATCCCGAGCTTCGGGTTGGAAGTGGGTGGGAGAGTTCGAG
GCCTTGCGCTTAAGGAGCCCCTTCGCCTCGTGCTTGAGTTGAGGCCTGGCCTGGGCGCTGGGGCCGCCGC
GTGCGAATCTGGTGGCACCTTCGCGCCTGTCTCGCTGCTTTCGATAAGTCTCTAGCCATTTAAAATTTTT
GATGACCTGCTGCGACGCTTTTTTTCTGGCAAGATAGTCTTGTAAATGCGGGCCAAGATCTGCACACTGG
TATTTCGGTTTTTGGGGCCGCGGGCGGCGACGGGGCCCGTGCGTCCCAGCGCACATGTTCGGCGAGGCGG
GGCCTGCGAGCGCGGCCACCGAGAATCGGACGGGGGTAGTCTCAAGCTGGCCGGCCTGCTCTGGTGCCTG
GCCTCGCGCCGCCGTGTATCGCCCCGCCCTGGGCGGCAAGGCTGGCCCGGTCGGCACCAGTTGCGTGAGC
GGAAAGATGGCCGCTTCCCGGCCCTGCTGCAGGGAGCTCAAAATGGAGGACGCGGCGCTCGGGAGAGCGG
GCGGGTGAGTCACCCACACAAAGGAAAAGGGCCTTTCCGTCCTCAGCCGTCGCTTCATGTGACTCCACGG
AGTACCGGGCGCCGTCCAGGCACCTCGATTAGTTCTCGAGCTTTTGGAGTACGTCGTCTTTAGGTTGGGG
GGAGGGGTTTTATGCGATGGAGTTTCCCCACACTGAGTGGGTGGAGACTGAAGTTAGGCCAGCTTGGCAC
TTGATGTAATTCTCCTTGGAATTTGCCCTTTTTGAGTTTGGATCTTGGTTCATTCTCAAGCCTCAGACAG
TGGTTCAAAGTTTTTTTCTTCCATTTCAGGTGTCGTGAGGCTAGCACCGCCACCATGGCGCCACCCGCGG
CGCCTGGCCGGGACCGTGTGGGCCGTGAGGATGAGGACGGCTGGGAGACGCGAGGGGACCGCAAGGCCCG
GAAGCCCCTGGTGGAGAAGAAGCGGCGCGCGCGGATCAACGAGAGCCTGCAGGAGCTGCGGCTGCTGCTG
GCGGGCGCCGAGGCCAAGCTGGAGAACGCCGAAGTGCTGGAGCTGACGGTGCGGCGGGTCCAGGGTGTGC
TGCGGGGCCGGGCGCGCGAGCGCGAGCAGCTGCAGGCGGAAGCGAGCGAGCGCTTCGCTGCCGGCTACAT
CCAGTGCATGCACGAGGTGCACACGTTCGTGTCCACGTGCCAGGCCATCGACGCTACCGTCGCTGCCGAG
CTCCTGAACCATCTGCTCGAGTCCATGCCGCTGCGTGAGGGCAGCAGCTTCCAGGATCTGCTGGGGGACG
CCCTGGCGGGGCCACCTAGAGCCCCTGGACGGAGTGGCTGGCCTGCGGGGGGCGCTCCGGGATCCCCAAT
ACCCAGCCCCCCGGGTCCTGGGGACGACCTGTGCTCCGACCTGGAGGAGGCCCCTGAGGCTGAACTGAGT
CAGGCTCCTGCTGAGGGGCCCGACTTGGTGCCCGCAGCCCTGGGCAGCCTGACCACAGCCCAAATTGCCC
GGAGTGTCTGGAGGCCTTGGTAGTAATGAACTAGTCCGTAACTTGAAAGTATTTCGATTTCTTGGCTTTA
TATATCTTGTGGAAAGGACGAGCGTGAGATATCAAGAATTTGTCTACGCGTTAAGTCGACAATCAACCTC
TGGATTACAAAATTTGTGAAAGATTGACTGGTATTCTTAACTATGTTGCTCCTTTTACGCTATGTGGATA
CGCTGCTTTAATGCCTTTGTATCATGCTATTGCTTCCCGTATGGCTTTCATTTTCTCCTCCTTGTATAAA
TCCTGGTTGCTGTCTCTTTATGAGGAGTTGTGGCCCGTTGTCAGGCAACGTGGCGTGGTGTGCACTGTGT
TTGCTGACGCAACCCCCACTGGTTGGGGCATTGCCACCACCTGTCAGCTCCTTTCCGGGACTTTCGCTTT
CCCCCTCCCTATTGCCACGGCGGAACTCATCGCCGCCTGCCTTGCCCGCTGCTGGACAGGGGCTCGGCTG
TTGGGCACTGACAATTCCGTGGTGTTGTCGGGGAAATCATCGTCCTTTCCTTGGCTGCTCGCCTGTGTTG
CCACCTGGATTCTGCGCGGGACGTCCTTCTGCTACGTCCCTTCGGCCCTCAATCCAGCGGACCTTCCTTC
CCGCGGCCTGCTGCCGGCTCTGCGGCCTCTTCCGCGTCTTCGCCTTCGCCCTCAGACGAGTCGGATCTCC
CTTTGGGCCGCCTCCCCGCGTCGACTTTAAGACCAATGACTTACAAGGCAGCTGTAGATCTTAGCCACTT
TTTAAAAGAAAAGGGGGGACTGGAAGGGCTAATTCACTCCCAACGAAGACAAGATCTGCTTTTTGCTTGT
ACTGGGTCTCTCTGGTTAGACCAGATCTGAGCCTGGGAGCTCTCTGGCTAACTAGGGAACCCACTGCTTA
AGCCTCAATAAAGCTTGCCTTGAGTGCTTCAAGTAGTGTGTGCCCGTCTGTTGTGTGACTCTGGTAACTA
GAGATCCCTCAGACCCTTTTAGTCAGTGTGGAAAATCTCTAGCAGTACGTATAGTAGTTCATGTCATCTT
ATTATTCAGTATTTATAACTTGCAAAGAAATGAATATCAGAGAGTGAGAGGAACTTGTTTATTGCAGCTT
ATAATGGTTACAAATAAAGCAATAGCATCACAAATTTCACAAATAAAGCATTTTTTTCACTGCATTCTAG
TTGTGGTTTGTCCAAACTCATCAATGTATCTTATCATGTCTGGCTCTAGCTATCCCGCCCCTAACTCCGC
CCATCCCGCCCCTAACTCCGCCCAGTTCCGCCCATTCTCCGCCCCATGGCTGACTAATTTTTTTTATTTA
TGCAGAGGCCGAGGCCGCCTCGGCCTCTGAGCTATTCCAGAAGTAGTGAGGAGGCTTTTTTGGAGGCCTA
GGGACGTACCCAATTCGCCCTATAGTGAGTCGTATTACGCGCGCTCACTGGCCGTCGTTTTACAACGTCG
TGACTGGGAAAACCCTGGCGTTACCCAACTTAATCGCCTTGCAGCACATCCCCCTTTCGCCAGCTGGCGT
AATAGCGAAGAGGCCCGCACCGATCGCCCTTCCCAACAGTTGCGCAGCCTGAATGGCGAATGGG
[124 nt withheld, positions 6365-6488]
C
[91 nt withheld, positions 6490-6580]
A
[49 nt withheld, positions 6582-6630]
CCTTTGACGTTGGAGTCCACGTTCTTT
[37 nt withheld, positions 6658-6694]
ACCCTATCTCGGTCTATTCTTTTGATTTATAAGGGATTTTGCCGATTTCGGCCTATTGGTTAAAAAATGA
GCTGATTTAACAAAAATTTAACGCGAATTTTAACAAAATATTAACGCTTACAATTTAGGTGGCACTTTTC
GGGGAAATGTGCGCGGAACCCCTATTTGTTTATTTTTCTAAATACATTCAAATATGTATCCGCTCATGAG
ACAATAACCCTGATAAATGCTTCAATAATATTGAAAAAGGAAGAGTATGAGTATTCAACATTTCCGTGTC
GCCCTTATTCCCTTTTTTGCGGCATTTTGCCTTCCTGTTTTTGCTCACCCAGAAACGCTGGTGAAAGTAA
AAGATGCTGAAGATCAGTTGGGTGCACGAGTGGGTTACATCGAACTGGATCTCAACAGCGGTAAGATCCT
TGAGAGTTTTCGCCCCGAAGAACGTTTTCCAATGATGAGCACTTTTAAAGTTCTGCTATGTGGCGCGGTA
TTATCCCGTATTGACGCCGGGCAAGAGCAACTCGGTCGCCGCATACACTATTCTCAGAATGACTTGGTTG
AGTACTCACCAGTCACAGAAAAGCATCTTACGGATGGCATGACAGTAAGAGAATTATGCAGTGCTGCCAT
AACCATGAGTGATAACACTGCGGCCAACTTACTTCTGACAACGATCGGAGGACCGAAGGAGCTAACCGCT
TTTTTGCACAACATGGGGGATCATGTAACTCGCCTTGATCGTTGGGAACCGGAGCTGAATGAAGCCATAC
CAAACGACGAGCGTGACACCACGATGCCTGTAGCAATGGCAACAACGTTGCGCAAACTATTAACTGGCGA
ACTACTTACTCTAGCTTCCCGGCAACAATTAATAGACTGGATGGAGGCGGATAAAGTTGCAGGACCACTT
CTGCGCTCGGCCCTTCCGGCTGGCTGGTTTATTGCTGATAAATCTGGAGCCGGTGAGCGTGGGTCTCGCG
GTATCATTGCAGCACTGGGGCCAGATGGTAAGCCCTCCCGTATCGTAGTTATCTACACGACGGGGAGTCA
GGCAACTATGGATGAACGAAATAGACAGATCGCTGAGATAGGTGCCTCACTGATTAAGCATTGGTAACTG
TCAGACCAAGTTTACTCATATATACTTTAGATTGATTTAAAACTTCATTTTTAATTTAAAAGGATCTAGG
TGAAGATCCTTTTTGATAATCTCATGACCAAAATCCCTTAACGTGAGTTTTCGTTCCACTGAGCGTCAGA
CCCCGTAGAAAAGATCAAAGGATCTTCTTGAGATCCTTTTTTTCTGCGCGTAATCTGCTGCTTGCAAACA
AAAAAACCACCGCTACCAGCGGTGGTTTGTTTGCCGGATCAAGAGCTACCAACTCTTTTTCCGAAGGTAA
CTGGCTTCAGCAGAGCGCAGATACCAAATACTGTTCTTCTAGTGTAGCCGTAGTTAGGCCACCACTTCAA
GAACTCTGTAGCACCGCCTACATACCTCGCTCTGCTAATCCTGTTACCAGTGGCTGCTGCCAGTGGCGAT
AAGTCGTGTCTTACCGGGTTGGACTCAAGACGATAGTTACCGGATAAGGCGCAGCGGTCGGGCTGAACGG
GGGGTTCGTGCACACAGCCCAGCTTGGAGCGAACGACCTACACCGAACTGAGATACCTACAGCGTGAGCT
ATGAGAAAGCGCCACGCTTCCCGAAGGGAGAAAGGCGGACAGGTATCCGGTAAGCGGCAGGGTCGGAACA
GGAGAGCGCACGAGGGAGCTTCCAGGGGGAAACGCCTGGTATCTTTATAGTCCTGTCGGGTTTCGCCACC
TCTGACTTGAGCGTCGATTTTTGTGATGCTCGTCAGGGGGGCGGAGCCTATGGAAAAACGCCAGCAACGC
GGCCTTTTTACGGTTCCTGGCCTTTTGCTGGCCTTTTGCTCACATGTTCTTTCCTGCGTTATCCCCTGAT
TCTGTGGATAACCGTATTACCGCCTTTGAGTGAGCTGATACCGCTCGCCGCAGCCGAACGACCGAGCGCA
GCGAGTCAGTGAGCGAGGAAGCGGAAGAGCGCCCAATACGCAAACCGCCTCTCCCCGCGCGTTGGCCGAT
TCATTAATGCAGCTGGCACGACAGGTTTCCCGACTGGAAAGCGGGCAGTGAGCGCAACGCAATTAATGTG
AGTTAGCTCACTCATTAGGCACCCCAGGCTTTACACTTTATGCTTCCGGCTCGTATGTTGTGTGGAATTG
TGAGCGGATAACAATTTCACACAGGAAACAGCTATGACCATGATTACGCCAAGCGCGCAATTAACCCTCA
CTAAAGGGAACAAAAGCTGGAGCTGCAAGC
