>Addgene plasmid #142011 | TFORF2290 | depositor partial sequence | sequence record 278170 | Insert
ACCGCCACCATGGCGCCACCCGCGGCGCCTGGCCGGGACCGTGTGGGCCGTGAGGATGAGGACGGCTGGG
AGACGCGAGGGGACCGCAAGGCCCGGAAGCCCCTGGTGGAGAAGAAGCGGCGCGCGCGGATCAACGAGAG
CCTGCAGGAGCTGCGGCTGCTGCTGGCGGGCGCCGAGGCCAAGCTGGAGAACGCCGAAGTGCTGGAGCTG
ACGGTGCGGCGGGTCCAGGGTGTGCTGCGGGGCCGGGCGCGCGAGCGCGAGCAGCTGCAGGCGGAAGCGA
GCGAGCGCTTCGCTGCCGGCTACATCCAGTGCATGCACGAGGTGCACACGTTCGTGTCCACGTGCCAGGC
CATCGACGCTACCGTCGCTGCCGAGCTCCTGAACCATCTGCTCGAGTCCATGCCGCTGCGTGAGGGCAGC
AGCTTCCAGGATCTGCTGGGGGACGCCCTGGCGGGGCCACCTAGAGCCCCTGGACGGAGTGGCTGGCCTG
CGGGGGGCGCTCCGGGATCCCCAATACCCAGCCCCCCGGGTCCTGGGGACGACCTGTGCTCCGACCTGGA
GGAGGCCCCTGAGGCTGAACTGAGTCAGGCTCCTGCTGAGGGGCCCGACTTGGTGCCCGCAGCCCTGGGC
AGCCTGACCACAGCCCAAATTGCCCGGAGTGTCTGGAGGCCTTGGTAGTAATGAACTAGTCCGTAACTTG
AAAGTATTTCGATTTCTTGGCTTTATATATCTTGTGGAAAGGACGAGCGTGAGATATCAAGAATTTGTCT
