>Addgene plasmid #142011 | TFORF2290 | depositor partial sequence | sequence record 278171 | Barcode
GCGTGAGATATCAAGAATTTGTCT
